Addgene plasmid #119987: pMaCTag-08
Purpose: Template for C-terminal PCR tagging of mammalian genes (without selection) with mClover3
Depositing lab: Michael Knop. Depositing organization: Universitaet Heidelberg. Publication: CRISPR-Cas12a-assisted PCR tagging of mammalian genes. Fueller J, Herbst K, Meurer M, Gubicza K, Kurtulmus B, Knopf JD, Kirrmaier D, Buchmuller BC, Pereira G, Lemberg MK, Knop M. J Cell Biol. 2020 Jun 1;219(6). pii: 151766. doi: 10.1083/jcb.201910210. PubMed 32406907.
Backbone
  Vector backbone: pFA6a
  Backbone size w/o insert (bp): 2412
  Vector type: PCR Template
Growth in bacteria
  Bacterial resistance: Ampicillin, 100 μg/mL
  Growth temperature: 37°C
  Growth strain: DH5alpha
  Copy number: High Copy
Gene/Insert
  Gene/Insert name: mClover3
  Species: H. sapiens (human)
  Promoter: None
  Tag / fusion protein: mClover3 (C terminal on backbone)
  Cloning method: Restriction Enzyme; 5′ cloning site BamHI (not destroyed); 3′ cloning site SpeI (not destroyed)
  Sequencing primers: 5′ SP6; 3′ AAACCACAACTAGAATGCAGTG
Terms and licenses: Academic/Nonprofit Terms; Industry Terms: Not Available to Industry
Depositor comments: Template plasmid for C-terminal PCR tagging of mammalian genes. For M1 and M2 tagging oligo design please visit www.pcr-tagging.com Please visit https://www.biorxiv.org/content/early/2018/11/20/473876 for BioRxiv preprint
How to cite: pMaCTag-08 was a gift from Michael Knop (Addgene plasmid # 119987 ; http://n2t.net/addgene:119987 ; RRID:Addgene_119987)
