[The description below was written by a language model from this plasmid's Addgene catalogue record and pLannotate feature annotations shown in this document.]
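Description:
pMaCTag-08 is a 3.6 kb PCR-template plasmid built on the pFA6a backbone and used for C-terminal tagging of endogenous mammalian genes with the green/yellow fluorescent protein mClover3. It is not an expression vector. It is propagated in E. coli as a high-copy plasmid through a ColE1/pUC-type origin and selected with ampicillin via the β-lactamase gene and its native promoter. SP6 and T7 phage promoters flank the cassette, and short lacI, rop and bom fragments are backbone remnants with no evident functional role. The depositor and sequencing-derived records are the same length and carry the same features, differing only in their start coordinate.

The cassette, cloned between BamHI and SpeI sites, begins with a promoterless mClover3 coding sequence followed by an SV40 polyadenylation signal. The tag therefore depends on in-frame fusion to a target gene for expression, with the SV40 signal terminating the fused transcript. Downstream lies a human U6 RNA polymerase III promoter flanked by two loxP sites in the same orientation, which should allow Cre-mediated excision of the U6 element.

In the associated CRISPR-Cas12a-assisted PCR tagging approach, the cassette is amplified with two gene-specific tagging oligos (M1 and M2). As generally understood for this method, the oligos supply homology arms for the target locus. One of them also adds a Cas12a crRNA sequence downstream of the U6 promoter, so that the PCR product serves both as guide expression unit and as repair donor. The feature table itself shows no crRNA or homology sequences. This version carries no mammalian selection marker, so tagged cells are presumably identified by fluorescence rather than by drug selection.
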