Features (pLannotate 1.2.2; 13 found; start..end, strand, type, name):
     64..744     +  CDS            mClover3 (fragment): mClover3 is a basic (constitutively fluorescent) green/yellow fluorescent protein published in 2016, derived from Aequorea victoria. It is reported to be a rapidly-maturing monomer with high acid sensitivity.
    754..875     +  polyA_signal   SV40 poly(A) signal: SV40 polyadenylation signal
    882..915     +  protein_bind   loxP: Cre-mediated recombination occurs in the 8-bp core sequence (GCATACAT). Cre recombinase
    922..1162    +  promoter       U6 promoter: RNA polymerase III promoter for human U6 snRNA
   1172..1205    +  protein_bind   loxP: Cre-mediated recombination occurs in the 8-bp core sequence (GCATACAT). Cre recombinase
   1243..1261    -  promoter       T7 promoter: promoter for bacteriophage T7 RNA polymerase
   1283..1336    -  CDS            lacI (fragment): lac repressor; lacI; The lac repressor binds to the lac operator to inhibit transcription in E. coli. This inhibition can be relieved by adding lactose or isopropyl-β-D-thiogalactopyranoside (IPTG).
   1519..2107    -  rep_origin     ori: high-copy-number ColE1/pMB1/pBR322/pUC origin of replication
   2278..3138    -  CDS            AmpR: β-lactamase; bla; confers resistance to ampicillin, carbenicillin, and related antibiotics
   3139..3243    -  promoter       AmpR promoter: bla
   3338..3373    +  CDS            rop (fragment): Rop protein, which maintains plasmids at low copy number; rop
   3475..3526    +  misc_feature   bom (fragment): basis of mobility region from pBR322
   3589..2       +  promoter       SP6 promoter (across the origin): promoter for bacteriophage SP6 RNA polymerase
>Addgene plasmid #119987 | pMaCTag-08 | depositor full sequence | sequence record 227998 | pMaCTag-08 sequence 3605 bps
GAACGCGGCCGCCAGCTGAAGCTTCGTACGTCAGGTGGAGGAGGTAGTGGCGGAGGCGGATCCGTGAGCA
AGGGCGAGGAGCTGTTCACCGGGGTGGTGCCCATCCTGGTCGAGCTGGACGGCGACGTAAACGGCCACAA
GTTCAGCGTCCGCGGCGAGGGCGAGGGCGATGCCACCAACGGCAAGCTGACCCTGAAGTTCATCTGCACC
ACCGGCAAGCTGCCCGTGCCCTGGCCCACCCTCGTGACCACCTTCGGCTACGGCGTGGCCTGCTTCAGCC
GCTACCCCGACCACATGAAGCAGCACGACTTCTTCAAGTCCGCCATGCCCGAAGGCTACGTCCAGGAGCG
CACCATCTCTTTCAAGGACGACGGTACCTACAAGACCCGCGCCGAGGTGAAGTTCGAGGGCGACACCCTG
GTGAACCGCATCGAGCTGAAGGGCATCGACTTCAAGGAGGACGGCAACATCCTGGGGCACAAGCTGGAGT
ACAACTTCAACAGCCACTACGTCTATATCACGGCCGACAAGCAGAAGAACTGCATCAAGGCTAACTTCAA
GATCCGCCACAACGTTGAGGACGGCAGCGTGCAGCTCGCCGACCACTACCAGCAGAACACCCCCATCGGC
GACGGCCCCGTGCTGCTGCCCGACAACCACTACCTGAGCCATCAGTCCAAGCTGAGCAAAGACCCCAACG
AGAAGCGCGATCACATGGTCCTGCTGGAGTTCGTGACCGCCGCCTGAACTAGTAACTTGTTTATTGCAGC
TTATAATGGTTACAAATAAAGCAATAGCATCACAAATTTCACAAATAAAGCATTTTTTTCACTGCATTCT
AGTTGTGGTTTGTCCAAACTCATCAATGTATCTTAGTCGATATAACTTCGTATAGCATACATTATACGAA
GTTATGTCGAGGAGGGCCTATTTCCCATGATTCCTTCATATTTGCATATACGATACAAGGCTGTTAGAGA
GATAATTGGAATTAATTTGACTGTAAACACAAAGATATTAGTACAAAATACGTGACGTAGAAAGTAATAA
TTTCTTGGGTAGTTTGCAGTTTTAAAATTATGTTTTAAAATGGACTATCATATGCTTACCGTAACTTGAA
AGTATTTCGATTTCTTGGCTTTATATATCTTGTGGAAAGGACGAAACACCGATAACTTCGTATAGCATAC
ATTATACGAAGTTATGGTACCGATGCAGCTAGCCCGCGGATCTGCCGGTCTCCCTATAGTGAGTCGTATT
AATTTCGATAAGCCAGGTTAACCTGCATTAATGAATCGGCCAACGCGCGGGGAGAGGCGGTTTGCGTATT
GGGCGCTCTTCCGCTTCCTCGCTCACTGACTCGCTGCGCTCGGTCGTTCGGCTGCGGCGAGCGGTATCAG
CTCACTCAAAGGCGGTAATACGGTTATCCACAGAATCAGGGGATAACGCAGGAAAGAACATGTGAGCAAA
AGGCCAGCAAAAGGCCAGGAACCGTAAAAAGGCCGCGTTGCTGGCGTTTTTCCATAGGCTCCGCCCCCCT
GACGAGCATCACAAAAATCGACGCTCAAGTCAGAGGTGGCGAAACCCGACAGGACTATAAAGATACCAGG
CGTTTCCCCCTGGAAGCTCCCTCGTGCGCTCTCCTGTTCCGACCCTGCCGCTTACCGGATACCTGTCCGC
CTTTCTCCCTTCGGGAAGCGTGGCGCTTTCTCAATGCTCACGCTGTAGGTATCTCAGTTCGGTGTAGGTC
GTTCGCTCCAAGCTGGGCTGTGTGCACGAACCCCCCGTTCAGCCCGACCGCTGCGCCTTATCCGGTAACT
ATCGTCTTGAGTCCAACCCGGTAAGACACGACTTATCGCCACTGGCAGCAGCCACTGGTAACAGGATTAG
CAGAGCGAGGTATGTAGGCGGTGCTACAGAGTTCTTGAAGTGGTGGCCTAACTACGGCTACACTAGAAGG
ACAGTATTTGGTATCTGCGCTCTGCTGAAGCCAGTTACCTTCGGAAAAAGAGTTGGTAGCTCTTGATCCG
GCAAACAAACCACCGCTGGTAGCGGTGGTTTTTTTGTTTGCAAGCAGCAGATTACGCGCAGAAAAAAAGG
ATCTCAAGAAGATCCTTTGATCTTTTCTACGGGGTCTGACGCTCAGTGGAACGAAAACTCACGTTAAGGG
ATTTTGGTCATGAGATTATCAAAAAGGATCTTCACCTAGATCCTTTTAAATTAAAAATGAAGTTTTAAAT
CAATCTAAAGTATATATGAGTAAACTTGGTCTGACAGTTACCAATGCTTAATCAGTGAGGCACCTATCTC
AGCGATCTGTCTATTTCGTTCATCCATAGTTGCCTGACTCCCCGTCGTGTAGATAACTACGATACGGGAG
GGCTTACCATCTGGCCCCAGTGCTGCAATGATACCGCGAGACCCACGCTCACCGGCTCCAGATTTATCAG
CAATAAACCAGCCAGCCGGAAGGGCCGAGCGCAGAAGTGGTCCTGCAACTTTATCCGCCTCCATCCAGTC
TATTAATTGTTGCCGGGAAGCTAGAGTAAGTAGTTCGCCAGTTAATAGTTTGCGCAACGTTGTTGCCATT
GCTACAGGCATCGTGGTGTCACGCTCGTCGTTTGGTATGGCTTCATTCAGCTCCGGTTCCCAACGATCAA
GGCGAGTTACATGATCCCCCATGTTGTGCAAAAAAGCGGTTAGCTCCTTCGGTCCTCCGATCGTTGTCAG
AAGTAAGTTGGCCGCAGTGTTATCACTCATGGTTATGGCAGCACTGCATAATTCTCTTACTGTCATGCCA
TCCGTAAGATGCTTTTCTGTGACTGGTGAGTACTCAACCAAGTCATTCTGAGAATAGTGTATGCGGCGAC
CGAGTTGCTCTTGCCCGGCGTCAATACGGGATAATACCGCGCCACATAGCAGAACTTTAAAAGTGCTCAT
CATTGGAAAACGTTCTTCGGGGCGAAAACTCTCAAGGATCTTACCGCTGTTGAGATCCAGTTCGATGTAA
CCCACTCGTGCACCCAACTGATCTTCAGCATCTTTTACTTTCACCAGCGTTTCTGGGTGAGCAAAAACAG
GAAGGCAAAATGCCGCAAAAAAGGGAATAAGGGCGACACGGAAATGTTGAATACTCATACTCTTCCTTTT
TCAATATTATTGAAGCATTTATCAGGGTTATTGTCTCATGAGCGGATACATATTTGAATGTATTTAGAAA
AATAAACAAATAGGGGTTCCGCGCACATTTCCCCGAAAAGTGCCACCTGACGTCTAAGAAACCATTATTA
TCATGACATTAACCTATAAAAATAGGCGTATCACGAGGCCCTTTCGTCTCGCGCGTTTCGGTGATGACGG
TGAAAACCTCTGACACATGCAGCTCCCGGAGACGGTCACAGCTTGTCTGTAAGCGGATGCCGGGAGCAGA
CAAGCCCGTCAGGGCGCGTCAGCGGGTGTTGGCGGGTGTCGGGGCTGGCTTAACTATGCGGCATCAGAGC
AGATTGTACTGAGAGTGCACCATATGGACATATTGTCGTTAGAACGCGGCTACAATTAATACATAACCTT
ATGTATCATACACATACGATTTAGGTGACACTATA
