Features (pLannotate 1.2.2; 13 found; start..end, strand, type, name):
      1..19      +  promoter       SP6 promoter: promoter for bacteriophage SP6 RNA polymerase
     81..761     +  CDS            mClover3 (fragment): mClover3 is a basic (constitutively fluorescent) green/yellow fluorescent protein published in 2016, derived from Aequorea victoria. It is reported to be a rapidly-maturing monomer with high acid sensitivity.
    771..892     +  polyA_signal   SV40 poly(A) signal: SV40 polyadenylation signal
    899..932     +  protein_bind   loxP: Cre-mediated recombination occurs in the 8-bp core sequence (GCATACAT). Cre recombinase
    939..1179    +  promoter       U6 promoter: RNA polymerase III promoter for human U6 snRNA
   1189..1222    +  protein_bind   loxP: Cre-mediated recombination occurs in the 8-bp core sequence (GCATACAT). Cre recombinase
   1260..1278    -  promoter       T7 promoter: promoter for bacteriophage T7 RNA polymerase
   1300..1353    -  CDS            lacI (fragment): lac repressor; lacI; The lac repressor binds to the lac operator to inhibit transcription in E. coli. This inhibition can be relieved by adding lactose or isopropyl-β-D-thiogalactopyranoside (IPTG).
   1536..2124    -  rep_origin     ori: high-copy-number ColE1/pMB1/pBR322/pUC origin of replication
   2295..3155    -  CDS            AmpR: β-lactamase; bla; confers resistance to ampicillin, carbenicillin, and related antibiotics
   3156..3260    -  promoter       AmpR promoter: bla
   3355..3390    +  CDS            rop (fragment): Rop protein, which maintains plasmids at low copy number; rop
   3492..3543    +  misc_feature   bom (fragment): basis of mobility region from pBR322
>Addgene plasmid #119987 | pMaCTag-08 | addgene full sequence | sequence record 232504 | Addgene NGS Result
ATTTAGGTGACACTATAGAACGCGGCCGCCAGCTGAAGCTTCGTACGTCAGGTGGAGGAGGTAGTGGCGG
AGGCGGATCCGTGAGCAAGGGCGAGGAGCTGTTCACCGGGGTGGTGCCCATCCTGGTCGAGCTGGACGGC
GACGTAAACGGCCACAAGTTCAGCGTCCGCGGCGAGGGCGAGGGCGATGCCACCAACGGCAAGCTGACCC
TGAAGTTCATCTGCACCACCGGCAAGCTGCCCGTGCCCTGGCCCACCCTCGTGACCACCTTCGGCTACGG
CGTGGCCTGCTTCAGCCGCTACCCCGACCACATGAAGCAGCACGACTTCTTCAAGTCCGCCATGCCCGAA
GGCTACGTCCAGGAGCGCACCATCTCTTTCAAGGACGACGGTACCTACAAGACCCGCGCCGAGGTGAAGT
TCGAGGGCGACACCCTGGTGAACCGCATCGAGCTGAAGGGCATCGACTTCAAGGAGGACGGCAACATCCT
GGGGCACAAGCTGGAGTACAACTTCAACAGCCACTACGTCTATATCACGGCCGACAAGCAGAAGAACTGC
ATCAAGGCTAACTTCAAGATCCGCCACAACGTTGAGGACGGCAGCGTGCAGCTCGCCGACCACTACCAGC
AGAACACCCCCATCGGCGACGGCCCCGTGCTGCTGCCCGACAACCACTACCTGAGCCATCAGTCCAAGCT
GAGCAAAGACCCCAACGAGAAGCGCGATCACATGGTCCTGCTGGAGTTCGTGACCGCCGCCTGAACTAGT
AACTTGTTTATTGCAGCTTATAATGGTTACAAATAAAGCAATAGCATCACAAATTTCACAAATAAAGCAT
TTTTTTCACTGCATTCTAGTTGTGGTTTGTCCAAACTCATCAATGTATCTTAGTCGATATAACTTCGTAT
AGCATACATTATACGAAGTTATGTCGAGGAGGGCCTATTTCCCATGATTCCTTCATATTTGCATATACGA
TACAAGGCTGTTAGAGAGATAATTGGAATTAATTTGACTGTAAACACAAAGATATTAGTACAAAATACGT
GACGTAGAAAGTAATAATTTCTTGGGTAGTTTGCAGTTTTAAAATTATGTTTTAAAATGGACTATCATAT
GCTTACCGTAACTTGAAAGTATTTCGATTTCTTGGCTTTATATATCTTGTGGAAAGGACGAAACACCGAT
AACTTCGTATAGCATACATTATACGAAGTTATGGTACCGATGCAGCTAGCCCGCGGATCTGCCGGTCTCC
CTATAGTGAGTCGTATTAATTTCGATAAGCCAGGTTAACCTGCATTAATGAATCGGCCAACGCGCGGGGA
GAGGCGGTTTGCGTATTGGGCGCTCTTCCGCTTCCTCGCTCACTGACTCGCTGCGCTCGGTCGTTCGGCT
GCGGCGAGCGGTATCAGCTCACTCAAAGGCGGTAATACGGTTATCCACAGAATCAGGGGATAACGCAGGA
AAGAACATGTGAGCAAAAGGCCAGCAAAAGGCCAGGAACCGTAAAAAGGCCGCGTTGCTGGCGTTTTTCC
ATAGGCTCCGCCCCCCTGACGAGCATCACAAAAATCGACGCTCAAGTCAGAGGTGGCGAAACCCGACAGG
ACTATAAAGATACCAGGCGTTTCCCCCTGGAAGCTCCCTCGTGCGCTCTCCTGTTCCGACCCTGCCGCTT
ACCGGATACCTGTCCGCCTTTCTCCCTTCGGGAAGCGTGGCGCTTTCTCATAGCTCACGCTGTAGGTATC
TCAGTTCGGTGTAGGTCGTTCGCTCCAAGCTGGGCTGTGTGCACGAACCCCCCGTTCAGCCCGACCGCTG
CGCCTTATCCGGTAACTATCGTCTTGAGTCCAACCCGGTAAGACACGACTTATCGCCACTGGCAGCAGCC
ACTGGTAACAGGATTAGCAGAGCGAGGTATGTAGGCGGTGCTACAGAGTTCTTGAAGTGGTGGCCTAACT
ACGGCTACACTAGAAGAACAGTATTTGGTATCTGCGCTCTGCTGAAGCCAGTTACCTTCGGAAAAAGAGT
TGGTAGCTCTTGATCCGGCAAACAAACCACCGCTGGTAGCGGTGGTTTTTTTGTTTGCAAGCAGCAGATT
ACGCGCAGAAAAAAAGGATCTCAAGAAGATCCTTTGATCTTTTCTACGGGGTCTGACGCTCAGTGGAACG
AAAACTCACGTTAAGGGATTTTGGTCATGAGATTATCAAAAAGGATCTTCACCTAGATCCTTTTAAATTA
AAAATGAAGTTTTAAATCAATCTAAAGTATATATGAGTAAACTTGGTCTGACAGTTACCAATGCTTAATC
AGTGAGGCACCTATCTCAGCGATCTGTCTATTTCGTTCATCCATAGTTGCCTGACTCCCCGTCGTGTAGA
TAACTACGATACGGGAGGGCTTACCATCTGGCCCCAGTGCTGCAATGATACCGCGAGACCCACGCTCACC
GGCTCCAGATTTATCAGCAATAAACCAGCCAGCCGGAAGGGCCGAGCGCAGAAGTGGTCCTGCAACTTTA
TCCGCCTCCATCCAGTCTATTAATTGTTGCCGGGAAGCTAGAGTAAGTAGTTCGCCAGTTAATAGTTTGC
GCAACGTTGTTGCCATTGCTACAGGCATCGTGGTGTCACGCTCGTCGTTTGGTATGGCTTCATTCAGCTC
CGGTTCCCAACGATCAAGGCGAGTTACATGATCCCCCATGTTGTGCAAAAAAGCGGTTAGCTCCTTCGGT
CCTCCGATCGTTGTCAGAAGTAAGTTGGCCGCAGTGTTATCACTCATGGTTATGGCAGCACTGCATAATT
CTCTTACTGTCATGCCATCCGTAAGATGCTTTTCTGTGACTGGTGAGTACTCAACCAAGTCATTCTGAGA
ATAGTGTATGCGGCGACCGAGTTGCTCTTGCCCGGCGTCAATACGGGATAATACCGCGCCACATAGCAGA
ACTTTAAAAGTGCTCATCATTGGAAAACGTTCTTCGGGGCGAAAACTCTCAAGGATCTTACCGCTGTTGA
GATCCAGTTCGATGTAACCCACTCGTGCACCCAACTGATCTTCAGCATCTTTTACTTTCACCAGCGTTTC
TGGGTGAGCAAAAACAGGAAGGCAAAATGCCGCAAAAAAGGGAATAAGGGCGACACGGAAATGTTGAATA
CTCATACTCTTCCTTTTTCAATATTATTGAAGCATTTATCAGGGTTATTGTCTCATGAGCGGATACATAT
TTGAATGTATTTAGAAAAATAAACAAATAGGGGTTCCGCGCACATTTCCCCGAAAAGTGCCACCTGACGT
CTAAGAAACCATTATTATCATGACATTAACCTATAAAAATAGGCGTATCACGAGGCCCTTTCGTCTCGCG
CGTTTCGGTGATGACGGTGAAAACCTCTGACACATGCAGCTCCCGGAGACGGTCACAGCTTGTCTGTAAG
CGGATGCCGGGAGCAGACAAGCCCGTCAGGGCGCGTCAGCGGGTGTTGGCGGGTGTCGGGGCTGGCTTAA
CTATGCGGCATCAGAGCAGATTGTACTGAGAGTGCACCATATGGACATATTGTCGTTAGAACGCGGCTAC
AATTAATACATAACCTTATGTATCATACACATACG
